Addgene plasmid #35269: pBbE8c-RFP
Depositing lab: Jay Keasling. Depositing organization: University of California, Berkeley. Publication: BglBrick vectors and datasheets: A synthetic biology platform for gene expression. Lee TS, Krupa RA, Zhang F, Hajimorad M, Holtz WJ, Prasad N, Lee SK, Keasling JD. J Biol Eng. 2011 Sep 20;5:12. 10.1186/1754-1611-5-12 PubMed 21933410.
Backbone
  Vector backbone: pBb
  Backbone size w/o insert (bp): 3126
  Vector type: Bacterial Expression, Synthetic Biology
Growth in bacteria
  Bacterial resistance: Chloramphenicol, 25 μg/mL
  Growth temperature: 37°C
  Growth strain: DH5alpha
  Copy number: High Copy
Gene/Insert
  Gene/Insert name: RFP (alt name: JBEI Part ID: JPUB_000035)
  Species: Synthetic
  Insert size (bp): 678
  Promoter: BAD
  Cloning method: Restriction Enzyme
  Sequencing primers: 5′ jkRFP-R (gctttggaaccgtactggaa); 3′ jkRFP-F (tggtcactacgacgctgaag)
Terms and licenses: Academic/Nonprofit Terms; Industry Terms: Not Available to Industry
Depositor comments: JBEI Part ID: JPUB_000035; Origin: colE1
How to cite: pBbE8c-RFP was a gift from Jay Keasling (Addgene plasmid # 35269 ; http://n2t.net/addgene:35269 ; RRID:Addgene_35269)
