[The description below was written by a language model from this plasmid's Addgene catalogue record and pLannotate feature annotations shown in this document.]
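Description:
pBbE8c-RFP is a bacterial expression plasmid from the BglBrick (pBb) vector series, a modular synthetic biology platform in which the origin of replication, promoter system and resistance marker are interchangeable parts. This 3,804 bp member combines a ColE1 origin, recorded as high copy, with the arabinose-inducible BAD promoter system and a chloramphenicol resistance marker. The marker is the cat gene (chloramphenicol acetyltransferase), driven by its own promoter and followed by a lambda t0 terminator that isolates it from the adjacent origin. The plasmid is maintained in standard E. coli cloning strains such as DH5alpha.

The payload is a 678 bp synthetic RFP coding sequence, annotated as mRFP1, a monomeric derivative of DsRed. It sits downstream of the araBAD promoter. The araC gene, which encodes the L-arabinose regulatory protein, is carried on the same plasmid and transcribed in the opposite direction, as in the native E. coli arrangement. AraC keeps the promoter repressed when arabinose is absent and activates it when the sugar is added, so reporter expression can be induced and adjusted through arabinose. Two terminators in tandem, rrnB T1 and the phage T7 early terminator (T7Te), follow the RFP gene and limit read-through into the origin region.

RFP here works as a reporter and placeholder insert. It allows the expression behaviour of this particular origin, promoter and marker combination to be characterised. It can also be replaced by a gene of interest through restriction enzyme cloning under the BglBrick standard, giving arabinose-controlled expression in E. coli.
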