Features (pLannotate 1.2.2; 9 found; start..end, strand, type, name):
      7..885     -  CDS            araC: L-arabinose regulatory protein; araC
    912..1196    +  promoter       araBAD promoter: araBAD; promoter of the L-arabinose operon of E. coli; the araC regulatory gene is transcribed in the opposite direction (Guzman et al., 1995)
   1246..1923    +  CDS            mRFP1: monomeric derivative of DsRed (Campbell et al., 2002)
   1956..2027    +  terminator     rrnB T1 terminator: transcription terminator T1 from the E. coli rrnB gene
   2043..2070    +  terminator     T7Te terminator: phage T7 early transcription terminator
   2228..2816    -  rep_origin     ori: high-copy-number ColE1/pMB1/pBR322/pUC origin of replication
   2904..2998    -  terminator     lambda t0 terminator: transcription terminator from phage lambda
   3022..3678    -  CDS            cat: CAT_ECOLX - Experimental evidence at protein level: Swiss-Prot protein existence level 1. This enzyme is an effector of chloramphenicol resistance in bacteria. From Escherichia coli. This protein is used as a marker in many commonly used cloning vectors, such as pACYC184.
   3679..3781    -  promoter       cat promoter: promoter of the E. coli cat gene encoding chloramphenicol acetyltransferase
>Addgene plasmid #35269 | pBbE8c-RFP | depositor full sequence | sequence record 42936 | pBbE8c-RFP sequence 3804 bps
GACGTCTTATGACAACTTGACGGCTACATCATTCACTTTTTCTTCACAACCGGCACGGAACTCGCTCGGG
CTGGCCCCGGTGCATTTTTTAAATACCCGCGAGAAATAGAGTTGATCGTCAAAACCAACATTGCGACCGA
CGGTGGCGATAGGCATCCGGGTGGTGCTCAAAAGCAGCTTCGCCTGGCTGATACGTTGGTCCTCGCGCCA
GCTTAAGACGCTAATCCCTAACTGCTGGCGGAAAAGATGTGACAGACGCGACGGCGACAAGCAAACATGC
TGTGCGACGCTGGCGATATCAAAATTGCTGTCTGCCAGGTGATCGCTGATGTACTGACAAGCCTCGCGTA
CCCGATTATCCATCGGTGGATGGAGCGACTCGTTAATCGCTTCCATGCGCCGCAGTAACAATTGCTCAAG
CAGATTTATCGCCAGCAGCTCCGAATAGCGCCCTTCCCCTTGCCCGGCGTTAATGATTTGCCCAAACAGG
TCGCTGAAATGCGGCTGGTGCGCTTCATCCGGGCGAAAGAACCCCGTATTGGCAAATATTGACGGCCAGT
TAAGCCATTCATGCCAGTAGGCGCGCGGACGAAAGTAAACCCACTGGTGATACCATTCGCGAGCCTCCGG
ATGACGACCGTAGTGATGAATCTCTCCTGGCGGGAACAGCAAAATATCACCCGGTCGGCAAACAAATTCT
CGTCCCTGATTTTTCACCACCCCCTGACCGCGAATGGTGAGATTGAGAATATAACCTTTCATTCCCAGCG
GTCGGTCGATAAAAAAATCGAGATAACCGTTGGCCTCAATCGGCGTTAAACCCGCCACCAGATGGGCATT
AAACGAGTATCCCGGCAGCAGGGGATCATTTTGCGCTTCAGCCATACTTTTCATACTCCCGCCATTCAGA
GAAGAAACCAATTGTCCATATTGCATCAGACATTGCCGTCACTGCGTCTTTTACTGGCTCTTCTCGCTAA
CCAAACCGGTAACCCCGCTTATTAAAAGCATTCTGTAACAAAGCGGGACCAAAGCCATGACAAAAACGCG
TAACAAAAGTGTCTATAATCACGGCAGAAAAGTCCACATTGATTATTTGCACGGCGTCACACTTTGCTAT
GCCATAGCATTTTTATCCATAAGATTAGCGGATTCTACCTGACGCTTTTTATCGCAACTCTCTACTGTTT
CTCCATACCCGTTTTTTTGGGAATTCAAAAGATCTTTTAAGAAGGAGATATACATATGGCGAGTAGCGAA
GACGTTATCAAAGAGTTCATGCGTTTCAAAGTTCGTATGGAAGGTTCCGTTAACGGTCACGAGTTCGAAA
TCGAAGGTGAAGGTGAAGGTCGTCCGTACGAAGGTACCCAGACCGCTAAACTGAAAGTTACCAAAGGTGG
TCCGCTGCCGTTCGCTTGGGACATCCTGTCCCCGCAGTTCCAGTACGGTTCCAAAGCTTACGTTAAACAC
CCGGCTGACATCCCGGACTACCTGAAACTGTCCTTCCCGGAAGGTTTCAAATGGGAACGTGTTATGAACT
TCGAAGACGGTGGTGTTGTTACCGTTACCCAGGACTCCTCCCTGCAAGACGGTGAGTTCATCTACAAAGT
TAAACTGCGTGGTACCAACTTCCCGTCCGACGGTCCGGTTATGCAGAAAAAAACCATGGGTTGGGAAGCT
TCCACCGAACGTATGTACCCGGAAGACGGTGCTCTGAAAGGTGAAATCAAAATGCGTCTGAAACTGAAAG
ACGGTGGTCACTACGACGCTGAAGTTAAAACCACCTACATGGCTAAAAAACCGGTTCAGCTGCCGGGTGC
TTACAAAACCGACATCAAACTGGACATCACCTCCCACAACGAAGACTACACCATCGTTGAACAGTACGAA
CGTGCTGAAGGTCGTCACTCCACCGGTGCTTAAGGATCCAAACTCGAGTAAGGATCTCCAGGCATCAAAT
AAAACGAAAGGCTCAGTCGAAAGACTGGGCCTTTCGTTTTATCTGTTGTTTGTCGGTGAACGCTCTCTAC
TAGAGTCACACTGGCTCACCTTCGGGTGGGCCTTTCTGCGTTTATACCTAGGGCGTTCGGCTGCGGCGAG
CGGTATCAGCTCACTCAAAGGCGGTAATACGGTTATCCACAGAATCAGGGGATAACGCAGGAAAGAACAT
GTGAGCAAAAGGCCAGCAAAAGGCCAGGAACCGTAAAAAGGCCGCGTTGCTGGCGTTTTTCCATAGGCTC
CGCCCCCCTGACGAGCATCACAAAAATCGACGCTCAAGTCAGAGGTGGCGAAACCCGACAGGACTATAAA
GATACCAGGCGTTTCCCCCTGGAAGCTCCCTCGTGCGCTCTCCTGTTCCGACCCTGCCGCTTACCGGATA
CCTGTCCGCCTTTCTCCCTTCGGGAAGCGTGGCGCTTTCTCATAGCTCACGCTGTAGGTATCTCAGTTCG
GTGTAGGTCGTTCGCTCCAAGCTGGGCTGTGTGCACGAACCCCCCGTTCAGCCCGACCGCTGCGCCTTAT
CCGGTAACTATCGTCTTGAGTCCAACCCGGTAAGACACGACTTATCGCCACTGGCAGCAGCCACTGGTAA
CAGGATTAGCAGAGCGAGGTATGTAGGCGGTGCTACAGAGTTCTTGAAGTGGTGGCCTAACTACGGCTAC
ACTAGAAGGACAGTATTTGGTATCTGCGCTCTGCTGAAGCCAGTTACCTTCGGAAAAAGAGTTGGTAGCT
CTTGATCCGGCAAACAAACCACCGCTGGTAGCGGTGGTTTTTTTGTTTGCAAGCAGCAGATTACGCGCAG
AAAAAAAGGATCTCAAGAAGATCCTTTGATCTTTTCTACGGGGTCTGACGCTCAGTGGAACGAAAACTCA
CGTTAAGGGATTTTGGTCATGACTAGTGCTTGGATTCTCACCAATAAAAAACGCCCGGCGGCAACCGAGC
GTTCTGAACAAATCCAGATGGAGTTCTGAGGTCATTACTGGATCTATCAACAGGAGTCCAAGCGAGCTCG
ATATCAAATTACGCCCCGCCCTGCCACTCATCGCAGTACTGTTGTAATTCATTAAGCATTCTGCCGACAT
GGAAGCCATCACAAACGGCATGATGAACCTGAATCGCCAGCGGCATCAGCACCTTGTCGCCTTGCGTATA
ATATTTGCCCATGGTGAAAACGGGGGCGAAGAAGTTGTCCATATTGGCCACGTTTAAATCAAAACTGGTG
AAACTCACCCAGGGATTGGCTGAGACGAAAAACATATTCTCAATAAACCCTTTAGGGAAATAGGCCAGGT
TTTCACCGTAACACGCCACATCTTGCGAATATATGTGTAGAAACTGCCGGAAATCGTCGTGGTATTCACT
CCAGAGCGATGAAAACGTTTCAGTTTGCTCATGGAAAACGGTGTAACAAGGGTGAACACTATCCCATATC
ACCAGCTCACCGTCTTTCATTGCCATACGAAATTCCGGATGAGCATTCATCAGGCGGGCAAGAATGTGAA
TAAAGGCCGGATAAAACTTGTGCTTATTTTTCTTTACGGTCTTTAAAAAGGCCGTAATATCCAGCTGAAC
GGTCTGGTTATAGGTACATTGAGCAACTGACTGAAATGCCTCAAAATGTTCTTTACGATGCCATTGGGAT
ATATCAACGGTGGTATATCCAGTGATTTTTTTCTCCATTTTAGCTTCCTTAGCTCCTGAAAATCTCGATA
ACTCAAAAAATACGCCCGGTAGTGATCTTATTTCATTATGGTGAAAGTTGGAACCTCTTACGTGCCGATC
AACGTCTCATTTTCGCCAGATATC
