>Addgene plasmid #35269 | pBbE8c-RFP | addgene partial sequence | sequence record 43505 | jkRFP-F 5'-tggtcactacgacgctgaag-3'
ACGGTTCAGCTGCCGGGTGCTTACAAAACCGACATCAAACTGGACATCACCTCCCACAACGAAGACTACA
CCATCGTTGAACAGTACGAACGTGCTGAAGGTCGTCACTCCACCGGTGCTTAAGGATCCAAACTCGAGTA
AGGATCTCCAGGCATCAAATAAAACGAAAGGCTCAGTCGAAAGACTGGGCCTTTCGTTTTATCTGTTGTT
TGTCGGTGAACGCTCTCTACTAGAGTCACACTGGCTCACCTTCGGGTGGGCCTTTCTGCGTTTATACCTA
GGGCGTTCGGCTGCGGCGAGCGGTATCAGCTCACTCAAAGGCGGTAATACGGTTATCCACAGAATCAGGG
GATAACGCAGGAAAGAACATGTGAGCAAAAGGCCAGCAAAAGGCCAGGAACCGTAAAAAGGCCGCGTTGC
TGGCGTTTTTCCATAGGCTCCGCCCCCCTGACGAGCATCACAAAAATCGACGCTCAAGTCAGAGGTGGCG
AAACCCGACAGGACTATAAAGATACCAGGCGTTTCCCCCTGGAAGCTCCCTCGTGCGCTCTCCTGTTCCG
ACCCTGCCGCTTACCGGATACCTGTCCGCCTTTCTCCCTTCGGGAAGCGTGGCGCTTTCTCATAGCTCAC
GCTGTAGGTATCTCAGTTCGGTGTAGGTCGTTCGCTCCAAGCTGGGCTGTGTGCACGAACCCCCCGTTCA
GCCCGACCGCTGCGCCTTATCCGGTAACTATCGTCTTGAGTCCAACCCGGTAAGACACGACTTATCGCCA
CTGGCAGCAGCCACTGGTAACAGGATTAGCAGAGCGAGGTATGTAGGCGGTGCTACAGAGTTCTTGAAGT
GGTGGCCTAACTACGGCTACACTAGAAGGACAG
