>Addgene plasmid #35269 | pBbE8c-RFP | addgene partial sequence | sequence record 43506 | jkRFP-R 5'-gctttggaaccgtactggaa-3'
CGGCAGCGGACACCTTTGGTAACTTTCAGTTTAGCGGTCTGGGTACCTTCGTACGGACGACCTTCACCTT
CACCTTCGATTTCGAACTCGTGACCGTTAACGGAACCTTCCATACGAACTTTGAAACGCATGAACTCTTT
GATAACGTCTTCGCTACTCGCCATATGTATATCTCCTTCTTAAAAGATCTTTTGAATTCCCAAAAAAACG
GGTATGGAGAAACAGTAGAGAGTTGCGATAAAAAGCGTCAGGTAGAATCCGCTAATCTTATGGATAAAAA
TGCTATGGCATAGCAAAGTGTGACGCCGTGCAAATAATCAATGTGGACTTTTCTGCCGTGATTATAGACA
CTTTTGTTACGCGTTTTTGTCATGGCTTTGGTCCCGCTTTGTTACAGAATGCTTTTAATAAGCGGGGTTA
CCGGTTTGGTTAGCGAGAAGAGCCAGTAAAAGACGCAGTGACGGCAATGTCTGATGCAATATGGACAATT
GGTTTCTTCTCTGAATGGCGGGAGTATGAAAAGTATGGCTGAAGCGCAAAATGATCCCCTGCTGCCGGGA
TACTCGTTTAATGCCCATCTGGTGGCGGGTTTAACGCCGATTGAGGCCAACGGTTATCTCGATTTTTTTA
TCGACCGACCGCTGGGAATGAAAGGTTATATTCTCAATCTCACCATTCGCGGTCAGGGGGTGGTGAAAAA
TCAGGGACGAGAATTTGTTTGCCGACCGGGTGATATTTTGCTGTTCCCGCCAGGAGAGATTCATCACTAC
GGTCGTCATCCGGAGGCTCGCGAATGGTATCACCAGTGGGTTTACTTTCGTCCGCGCGCC
